Addgene plasmid #168979: pYFAC-CH3
Purpose: (Empty Backbone) AMA1 based expression in filamentous fungi pYFAC-riboB carrying PalcA-T1-PalcS/M-T2-PaldA expression cassette ; unique restriction site: PacI for PalcA, NotI for PalcS, AsiSI for PalcM, AscI for PaldA
Depositing lab: Yit Heng Chooi. Depositing organization: University of Western Australia. Publication: Heterologous biosynthesis of elsinochrome A sheds light on the formation of the photosensitive perylenequinone system. Hu J, Sarrami F, Li H, Zhang G, Stubbs KA, Lacey E, Stewart SG, Karton A, Piggott AM, Chooi YH. Chem Sci. 2018 Nov 22;10(5):1457-1465. doi: 10.1039/c8sc02870b. eCollection 2019 Feb 7. PubMed 30809363.
Backbone
  Vector backbone: pYFAC-riboB
  Backbone size (bp): 15497
  Modifications to backbone: Contains four alcohol inducible promoters for heterologous expression: PalcA promoter, a bidirectional PalcS/M promoter and a PaldA along with terminators in between.
  Vector type: Synthetic Biology ; Heterologous expression in Aspergillus nidulans and related filamentous fungi
  Selectable markers: URA3 ; Af riboB
Growth in bacteria
  Bacterial resistance: Ampicillin, 100 μg/mL
  Growth temperature: 37°C
  Growth strain: DH5alpha
  Growth instructions: For improved transformation efficiency, using a DH10B E coli such as 10-beta, and electroporation.
  Copy number: Unknown
Terms and licenses: Academic/Nonprofit Terms; Industry Terms: Not Available to Industry
Depositor comments: A detailed protocol on how to use this plasmid for fungal biosynthetic gene cluster elucidation projects can be found in Roux I., Chooi Y.H. (2022) Heterologous Expression of Fungal Biosynthetic Pathways in Aspergillus nidulans Using Episomal Vectors. In: Skellam E. (eds) Engineering Natural Product Biosynthesis. Methods in Molecular Biology, vol 2489. Humana, New York, NY. https://doi.org/10.1007/978-1-0716-2273-5_5
How to cite: pYFAC-CH3 was a gift from Yit Heng Chooi (Addgene plasmid # 168979 ; http://n2t.net/addgene:168979 ; RRID:Addgene_168979)
