[The description below was written by a language model from this plasmid's Addgene catalogue record and pLannotate feature annotations shown in this document.]
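Description:
pYFAC-CH3 is an empty-backbone, three-host shuttle vector for heterologous expression in Aspergillus nidulans and related filamentous fungi, built on pYFAC-riboB (about 15.5 kb). In fungi it is maintained episomally through the AMA1 replication element from A. nidulans and is selected with the Af riboB riboflavin-prototrophy marker. The annotated partial match to yeast RIB1, a GTP cyclohydrolase of the riboflavin pathway, probably corresponds to this marker, although the feature table does not label it as riboB. In E. coli the plasmid replicates from a high-copy ColE1/pUC-type origin under ampicillin selection (AmpR). A CEN/ARS element with URA3 and its promoter supports low-copy maintenance and uracil selection in Saccharomyces cerevisiae, an arrangement suited to assembling constructs by yeast recombination. The table also lists remnants of earlier backbones: fragments of f1/M13 origins, bom and a pUC MCS, a partial ptrA pyrithiamine-resistance gene, and a single loxP site. None of these has a stated function here.

The expression region carries four alcohol-inducible promoters arranged as PalcA–terminator 1–bidirectional PalcS/M–terminator 2–PaldA. Each promoter has its own unique restriction site for inserting a gene: PacI for PalcA, NotI for PalcS, AsiSI for PalcM and AscI for PaldA. Up to four genes can therefore be loaded onto one plasmid and co-induced. The automated annotation did not recognise these promoters or terminators, so they presumably lie in the unannotated stretch between the ptrA fragment and the riboflavin marker. The vector is used to reconstitute and dissect fungal biosynthetic gene clusters in A. nidulans, as in the associated work on heterologous production of the perylenequinone elsinochrome A.
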