Features (pLannotate 1.2.2; 13 found; start..end, strand, type, name):
      2..53      -  misc_feature   bom (fragment): basis of mobility region from pBR322
     72..204     +  rep_origin     f1 ori (fragment) (sequence partly withheld): f1 bacteriophage origin of replication; arrow indicates direction of (+) strand synthesis
    200..5448    +  rep_origin     AMA1: replication origin from Aspergillus nidulans (Aleksenko and Clutterbuck, 1996)
   5450..5759    +  rep_origin     M13 ori (fragment) (sequence partly withheld): M13 bacteriophage origin of replication; arrow indicates direction of (+) strand synthesis
   5758..6189    -  gene           ptrA (fragment): pyrithiamine resistance gene of Aspergillus oryzae (Kubodera et al., 2000) useful as a dominant selectable marker in Aspergillus
  10135..11001   +  CDS            RIB1 (fragment): RIB1_YEAST - Experimental evidence at protein level: Swiss-Prot protein existence level 1. Catalyzes the conversion of GTP to 2,5-diamino-6- ribosylamino-4(3H)-pyrimidinone 5'-phosphate (DARP), formate and pyrophosphate. From Saccharomyces cerevisiae (strain ATCC 204508 / S288c) (Baker's yeast).
  12140..13000   +  CDS            AmpR: β-lactamase; bla; confers resistance to ampicillin, carbenicillin, and related antibiotics
  13171..13759   +  rep_origin     ori: high-copy-number ColE1/pMB1/pBR322/pUC origin of replication
  13829..14320   +  misc_feature   CEN/ARS: S. cerevisiae CEN6 centromere fused to an autonomously replicating sequence
  14321..14342   +  misc_feature   MCS (fragment): pUC18/19 multiple cloning site
  14343..14376   -  protein_bind   loxP: Cre-mediated recombination occurs in the 8-bp core sequence (GCATACAT). Cre recombinase
  14455..15258   -  CDS            URA3: orotidine-5'-phosphate decarboxylase, required for uracil biosynthesis; S. cerevisiae URA3; yeast auxotrophic marker, counterselectable with 5-fluoroorotic acid (5-FOA)
  15259..15474   -  promoter       URA3 promoter: S. cerevisiae URA3
>Addgene plasmid #168979 | pYFAC-CH3 | addgene full sequence | sequence record 350204 | Addgene NGS Result
GCCTGATGCGGTATTTTCTCCTTACGCATCTGTGCGGTATTTCACACCGCATA
[95 nt withheld, positions 54-148]
T
[46 nt withheld, positions 150-195]
CGCCAGCTTATTTTTTGTATACTGTTTTGTGATAGCACGAAGTTTTTCCACGGTATCTTGTTAAAAATAT
ATATTTGTGGCGGGCTTACCTACATCAAATTAATAAGAGACTAATTATAAACTAAACACACAAGCAAGCT
ACTTTAGGGTAAAAGTTTATAAATGCTTTTGACGTATAAACGTTGCTTGTATTTATTATTACAATTAAAG
GTGGATAGAAAACCTAGAGACTAGTTAGAAACTAATCTCAGGTTTGCGTTAAACTAAATCAGAGCCCGAG
AGGTTAACAGAACCTAGAAGGGGACTAGATATCCGGGTAGGGAAACAAAAAAAAAAAACAAGACAGCCAC
ATATTAGGGAGACTAGTTAGAAGCTAGTTCCAGGACTAGGAAAATAAAAGACAATGATACCACAGTCTAG
TTGACAACTAGATAGATTCTAGATTGAGGCCAAAGTCTCTGAGATCCAGGTTAGTTGCAACTAATACTAG
TTAGTATCTAGTCTCCTATAACTCTGAAGCTAGAATAACTTACTACTATTATCCTCACCACTGTTCAGCT
GCGCAAACGGAGTGATTGCAAGGTGTTCAGAGACTAGTTATTGACTAGTCAGTGACTAGCAATAACTAAC
AAGGTATTAACCTACCATGTCTGCCATCACCCTGCACTTCCTCGGGCTCAGCAGCCTTTTCCTCCTCATT
TTCATGCTCATTTTCCTTGTTTAAGACTGTGACTAGTCAAAGACTAGTCCAGAACCACAAAGGAGAAATG
TCTTACCACTTTCTTCATTGCTTGTCTCTTTTGCATTATCCATGTCTGCAACTAGTTAGAGTCTAGTTAG
TGACTAGTCCGACGAGGACTTGCTTGTCTCCGGATTGTTGGAGGAACTCTCCAGGGCCTCAAGATCCACA
ACAGAGCCTTCTAGAAGACTGGTCAATAACTAGTTGGTCTTTGTCTGAGTCTGACTTACGAGGTTGCATA
CTCGCTCCCTTTGCCTCGTCAATCGATGAGAAAAAGCGCCAAAACTCGCAATATGGCTTTGAACCACACG
GTGCTGAGACTAGTTAGAATCTAGTCCCAAACTAGCTTGGATAGCTTACCTTTGCCCTTTGCGTTGCGAC
AGGTCTTGCAGGGTATGGTTCCTTTCTCACCAGCTGATTTAGCTGCCTTGCTACCCTCACGGCGGATCTG
CATAAAGAGTGGCTAGAGGTTATAAATTAGCACTGATCCTAGGTACGGGGCTGAATGTAACTTGCCTTTC
CTTTCTCATCGCGCGGCAAGACAGGCTTGCTCAAATTCCTACCAGTCACAGGGGTATGCACGGCGTACGG
ACCACTTGAACTAGTCACAGATTAGTTAGCAACTAGTCTGCATTGAATGGCTGTACTTACGGGCCCTCGC
CATTGTCCTGATCATTTCCAGCTTCACCCTCGTTGCTGCAAAGTAGTTAGTGACTAGTCAAGGACTAGTT
GAAATGGGAGAAGAAACTCACGAATTCTCGACACCCTTAGTATTGTGGTCCTTGGACTTGGTGCTGCTAT
ATATTAGCTAATACACTAGTTAGACTCACAGAAACTTACGCAGCTCGCTTGCGCTTCTTGGTAGGAGTCG
GGGTTGGGAGAACAGTGCCTTCAAACAAGCCTTCATACCATGCTACTTGACTAGTCAGGGACTAGTCACC
AAGTAATCTAGATAGGACTTGCCTTTGGCCTCCATCAGTTCCTTCATAGTGGGAGGTCCATTGTGCAATG
TAAACTCCATGCCGTGGGAGTTCTTGTCCTTCAAGTGCTTGACCAATATGTTTCTGTTGGCAGAGGGAAC
CTGTCAACTAGTTAATAACTAGTCAGAAACTAGTATAGCAGTAGACTCACTGTACGCTTGAGGCATCCCT
TCACTCGGCAGTAGACTTCATATGGATGGATATCAGGCACGCCATTGTCGTCCTGTGGACTAGTCAGTAA
CTAGGCTTAAAGCTAGTCGGGTCGGCTTACTATCTTGAAATCCGGCAGCGTAAGCTCCCCGTCCTTAACT
GCCTCGAGATAGTGACAGTACTCTGGGGACTTTCGGAGATCGTTATCGCGAATGCTCGGCATACTAATCG
TTGACTAGTCTTGGACTAGTCCCGAGCAAAAAGGATTGGAGGAGGAGGAGGAAGGTGAGAGTGAGACAAA
GAGCGAAATAAGAGCTTCAAAGGCTATCTCTAAGCAGTATGAAGGTTAAGTATCTAGTTCTTGACTAGAT
TTAAAAGAGATTTCGACTAGTTATGTACCTGGAGTTTGGATATAGGAATGTGTTGTGGTAACGAAATGTA
AGGGGGAGGAAAGAAAAAGTCGGTCAAGAGGTAACTCTAAGTCGGCCATTCCTTTTTGGGAGGCGCTAAC
CATAAACGGCATGGTCGACTTAGAGTTAGCTCAGGGAATTTAGGGAGTTATCTGCGACCACTGGACTCTC
AGGCTTTCCATTGGGGTACTAACATAGCCATCAAATGCCGGCCCGTGTTTAATCTCCTCGAGATGGCTGG
GCTCACATGCGTTCTACTCAAAAACTCTTATACCTAGGCCCTCTCCCAATCGTGTATGTTTGGACCTTCC
TCTCTCACACTTTGGATAACATCAAGCATACTGCAGATTTTGACCTAGTTAACAAGGCACATCATGCTAT
CACTTCCAACACTCTTGCTGAGCGCGTTCTGCCTTGCCTTTCTGGTTCTACGAAGTATCCAGTCCCGCCT
GCAACGCCGCAGAAACGCCAAAAGGTGGGGTTGTCAACCGCCAGCTAGAGCTCCATCGGGATTCTTTGGC
ATTCCGCCGTTCCTCGGTGGTCGCAGATAACTCCCTAAATTCCCTGAGCTAACTCTAAGTCGACCATGCC
GTTTATGGTTAGCGCCTCCCAAAAAGGAATGGCCGACTTAGAGTTACCTCTTGACCGACTTTTTCTTTCC
TCCCCCTTACATTTCGTTACCACAACACATTCCTATATCCAAACTCCAGGTACATAACTAGTCGAAATCT
CTTTTAAATCTAGTCAAGAACTAGATACTTAACCTTCATACTGCTTAGAGATAGCCTTTGAAGCTCTTAT
TTCGCTCTTTGTCTCACTCTCACCTTCCTCCTCCTCCTCCAATCCTTTTTGCTCGGGACTAGTCCAAGAC
TAGTCAACGATTAGTATGCCGAGCATTCGCGATAACGATCTCCGAAAGTCCCCAGAGTACTGTCACTATC
TCGAGGCAGTTAAGGACGGGGAGCTTACGCTGCCGGATTTCAAGATAGTAAGCCGACCCGACTAGCTTTA
AGCCTAGTTACTGACTAGTCCACAGGACGACAATGGCGTGCCTGATATCCATCCATATGAAGTCTACTGC
CGAGTGAAGGGATGCCTCAAGCGTACAGTGAGTCTACTGCTATACTAGTTTCTGACTAGTTATTAACTAG
TTGACAGGTTCCCTCTGCCAACAGAAACATATTGGTCAAGCACTTGAAGGACAAGAACTCCCACGGCATG
GAGTTTACATTGCACAATGGACCTCCCACTATGAAGGAACTGATGGAGGCCAAAGGCAAGTCCTATCTAG
ATTACTTGGTGACTAGTCCCTGACTAGTCAAGTAGCATGGTATGAAGGCTTGTTTGAAGGCACTGTTCTC
CCAACCCCGACTCCTACCAAGAAGCGCAAGCGAGCTGCGTAAGTTTCTGTGAGTCTAACTAGTGTATTAG
CTAATATATAGCAGCACCAAGTCCAAGGACCACAATACTAAGGGTGTCGAGAATTCGTGAGTTTCTTCTC
CCATTTCAACTAGTCCTTGACTAGTCACTAACTACTTTGCAGCAACGAGGGTGAAGCTGGAAATGATCAG
GACAATGGCGAGGGCCCGTAAGTACAGCCATTCAATGCAGACTAGTTGCTAACTAATCTGTGACTAGTTC
AAGTGGTCCGTACGCCGTGCATACCCCTGTGACTGGTAGGAATTTGAGCAAGCCTGTCTTGCCGCGCGAT
GAGAAAGGAAAGGCAAGTTACATTCAGCCCCGTACCTAGGATCAGTGCTAATTTATAACCTCTAGCCACT
CTTTATGCAGATCCGCCGTGAGGGTAGCAAGGCAGCTAAATCAGCTGGTGAGAAAGGAACCATACCCTGC
AAGACCTGTCGCAACGCAAAGGGCAAAGGTAAGCTATCCAAGCTAGTTTGGGACTAGATTCTAACTAGTC
TCAGCACCGTGTGGTTCAAAGCCATATTGCGAGTTTTGGCGCTTTTTCTCATCGATTGACGAGGCAAAGG
GAGCGAGTATGCAACCTCGTAAGTCAGACTCAGACAAAGACCAACTAGTTATTGACCAGTCTTCTAGAAG
GCTCTGTTGTGGATCTTGAGGCCCTGGAGAGTTCCTCCAACAATCCGGAGACAAGCAAGTCCTCGTCGGA
CTAGTCACTAACTAGACTCTAACTAGTTGCAGACATGGATAATGCAAAAGAGACAAGCAATGAAGAAAGT
GGTAAGACATTTCTCCTTTGTGGTTCTGGACTAGTCTTTGACTAGTCACAGTCTTAAACAAGGAAAATGA
GCATGAAAATGAGGAGGAAAAGGCTGCTGAGCCCGAGGAAGTGCAGGGTGATGGCAGACATGGTAGGTTA
ATACCTTGTTAGTTATTGCTAGTCACTGACTAGTCAATAACTAGTCTCTGAACACCTTGCAATCACTCCG
TTTGCGCAGCTGAACAGTGGTGAGGATAATAGTAGTAAGTTATTCTAGCTTCAGAGTTATAGGAGACTAG
ATACTAACTAGTATTAGTTGCAACTAACCTGGATCTCAGAGACTTTGGCCTCAATCTAGAATCTATCTAG
TTGTCAACTAGACTGTGGTATCATTGTCTTTTATTTTCCTAGTCCTGGAACTAGCTTCTAACTAGTCTCC
CTAATATGTGGCTGTCTTGTTTTTTTTTTTTGTTTCCCTACCCGGATATCTAGTCCCCTTCTAGGTTCTG
TTAACCTCTCGGGCTCTGATTTAGTTTAACGCAAACCTGAGATTAGTTTCTAACTAGTCTCTAGGTTTTC
TATCCACCTTTAATTGTAATAATAAATACAAGCAACGTTTATACGTCAAAAGCATTTATAAACTTTTACC
CTAAAGTAGCTTGCTTGTGTGTTTAGTTTATAATTAGTCTCTTATTAATTTGATGTAGGTAAGCCCGCCA
CAAATATATATTTTTAACAAGATACCGTGGAAAAACTTCGTGCTATCACAAAACAGTATACAAAAAATAA
GCT
[138 nt withheld, positions 5449-5586]
CCTTTGACGTTGGAGTCCACGTTCTTT
[37 nt withheld, positions 5614-5650]
ACTCTATCTCGGGCTATTCTTTTGATTTATAAGGGATTTTGCCGATTTCGGTCTATTGGTTAAAAAATGA
GCTGATTTAACAAAAATTTAACGCGAATTTTAACAAAATGGGGTGACGATGAGCCGCTCTTGCATCTTTG
TTTGTATTATACTGTCTTTCTTGTTACACATAATTATTCTAGAATGCCCCACCGTTACATACGGGACACA
GCCATTTACATATGCATGTGGATTACGAGCTAACGAGTTCATTCAAATCTCAGAACTATCACATAATCAT
CATTCCCCTATCGTCAAAGACCGTAAGACAAATCCGGTTCATGCACTGAACCCATTCGGGTAGTGAGTCA
TTTACTCAGCACACTCGCGCTGACGCTCGTCGAACACCTTCAATGCCTCCTCGGCAGCCTTGACACCACT
GAGAACCATGGCACCGAAGGTAGGGCCCATGCGGTTAAAGCCATCAATTTCAGACAGCTCCATACCGCCG
ATTATCAAGCCCTTAGTAACCTCGCGGGTGTTCTTGACGATGGCATCCTGCGCTGATTGTGATAGTTCCC
ACTTGTCCGTCCGCATCGGCATCCGCAGCTCGGGATAGTTCCGACCTAGGATTGGATGCATGCGGAACCG
CACGAGGGCGGGGCGGAAATTGACACACCACTCCTCTCCACGCACCGTTCAAGAGGTACGCGTATAGAGC
CGTATAGAGCAGAGACGGAGCACTTTCTGGTACTGTCCGCACGGGATGTCCGCACGGAGAGCCACAAACG
AGCGGGGCCCCGTACGTGCTCTCCTACCCCAGGATCGCATCCCCGCATAGCTGAACATCTATATAAAGAC
CCCCAAGGTTCTCAGTCTCACCAACATCATCAACCAACAATCAACAGTTCTCTACTCAGTTAATTAGAAC
TCTTCCAATCCTATCACCTCGCCTTAATTAAGCGGAACAAATTGAAGCGAGTCCCCGTGGAGCGCGAGCC
CGCGAGAGAGTCGTGCGGGATGATGCCATGAAGTATCACCTACATTGTATGCTCTCCAGATCGAAGAGGA
ATACTCTGAATAAGTGGATTTAGGCGGTTTCTTTGGTCCTACTATATGCACACTCAGATTCTGTCAATTG
AAAAGTCAGCCCGCTGTCTATCATGACTTCTATCTCCATTAATTGTCATCCAGCCGTGCCTCTGTATGGT
GCGTATACCCTCGACTCACACCTGTGAAGTCTCTGCCACTTAGCGCAGCCAAAGAAGATTTAGTCTAAAG
GTCTACAATCAATTCAGGCCGTATTCAGGGCGGCCGCTTCTGCTGTTTCTGGGCTCAATGCTTTGGTATC
TCAAAGGAGAGGAGAAGCGTCCGTGGAAGGCAGGAAGACCTACAAGACCTGGCACTCAGAAAGAGGGCGG
TTGCTCTTAAGTGTAGGGCTGCGCAGGGGAGGAACTCTGGGGTTGTCAAATGCGGCAGACGGAAATCTAC
ATTAGCAGCGTCAATCCACCCCCTTTTGGTGAACCATAAAGGGGCTAGTCTACCCCAGCTTCGAATCAGA
ATAATATAAATGCGGGGAAAGCTTTAGGTATGCGGACAGATCCATACTGGGTCCTCCAAGAGATCGGCCC
GCACATCTGACGTGGTTTCAAGGTTCGACCCATGCGGAGCCGCATTGGAGGATCTATCCCTGTAGGTACC
TTAGCTAAAGATCTACGCCGTATGGCCAAGCGGAAGATATAGGAACGATCGGCCATGAAGTCGTGTCTTC
TACAAACTCTCGTATATTCACTAGGTTCGACGTCTGCTAAACTAACCTGACCTAACCTAACCTTAACTCC
CTGCCAGTTCAGCCCATGCGGACCCGGCAGTCATGTCTTTCGCTTCAGATTGAACGCGGCTGCCTCGTCT
CGATCAGGATTTAGCAGAAGACAGTACACACTGAAAAAGTACCACAATAAAGAAGCTATATTGCAGGCCA
AATAGCCGTCTGCTCGGTCTGTTTATTCAACCTGGCCTCTTTCATCGTTTTTCCCTTTTCCTTATTAAAC
CATATATCTCCAGCAGAGCGATCGCGGGAGGAGATAATTTAGTTGAGATCGAAGTTGGCTTTATAGTTGT
AACAGTGAAATCAGGGCACGAATCTTTAGTACTTCGTTGATCGCCACTCCACCAAGGGTTTGCCATTAAG
CATAACTGGCAATATTTTTGTCAATTTGCCTTTTCGACCGTGTAAATGTCCCTATCCATACTCTCCGCAG
TCAATATCCGGAGGTCAAGTGTGAAGACTGTTTACCCCAGCAAGATACTTGGACAAGCCTGGTTTGCAAT
CCATAGTTTCAGCAGGCTTCCTAGGTGGCCTTAAGCCTGGGATACTGGCTGGCTGCTAGCAATTGCCATG
ACTATGTTGGAGGAAATGTTCGAGAGGAATCTTGGGTCCATGAACAGAGTAGTCCCACTTCAAATGTTGC
GTATGCCTGATATTACGGACCAATAGAGGAACAACCTGGCAGCAGCTAACTTGTATATCTCTAATCGCGT
TGACGACCGTTCTGTGTCAGTGCAACTGCCACGCAAAGACTTCAGAATAATAAACTTTGCCAGAGAAGGC
AGTTGTATTATGTTAATATCGCAACATTGTGAAAATTAAATGAACTAACAATCAAAAAGAAAGAAAATCC
GAACTTTCCCTCCGTATTATCTAACCCGTGTGCTTTTGCAACGCAATCCAACTATTCCAGTTGACGACAT
TAATCCAAGCCAGCATAGGAAGAATACCAAAAACCTTCAGACAGCCGTACCCGCAAGCCTTGTTACCAAC
CAGCTATAGCAATCTTACCCGTTCAATTTCTTAATCCCCATCTAGACGCTTCCAGCACTCTGACTGTCGG
GAGACGGGTTCCTTTGCCAGCCATGAGCATTCGCCTAGTTAGGGAGCGGCGGATGCCTACTTACTTCTGG
GAACGAGGCGCGCCGTGAGCGGGAAATATGGGTATCTTGGGAGAGGAGAGTTGGAGTAGGGAGAAATGCT
GGCTCGGTGGGAGGACGAGGGAGCTTTAATAATACCGCTCTGGCTTTGGTAGCACTGAGCCAGTGGTCGC
AGCAAAAGAGGGGAAAGGAGGGGAACAGGTCAAGCGGAGCCGCTCTTGTTGAGGATAGCTGTTACCCATG
GAAATTACATGTAGCAAGCTAGCAACCCGCCGAAGTGCCCCACTGGTCTTCAAGAGCCAGTCCAGGTGAA
CTGCATTCCGTCCCCTTCGCCGCGGTGCCCACTGCCTCCACAGCCTAGATGATTCTGAAAACACGTTGAA
GAGCTCGCGATAATAACCGAGGCGGGTAATGCAGGATGAAACTTACGATCTACAACCTACAGCACCCTGG
TTCTGAAACAAAGTTGAGGATCCCCGCGATCGATAACCCAGACCGTAATGCGAATTGCAATTTACGATTT
ACCCCCCGTAGAGCGGACTGATTCTGGACCTATCTTGAGACTATGTGGTGGAGCCTGCGATGATAACCGA
GGCCGTAATGCAAAAATGAAAATTACGAACCAAGAGGCGTGATGAGAAGATCAGCTGGATGACTCCCTTT
CGATGATACCCTTTAGCAGAAGTGTTCTTAAATTGCGGGAAGAGGCCGTTCAGGAGTCTGGCTCGTTTGA
TCACATGGGATTAAAATATGGTGTTGAGGCTGGGATATTTTATGTTTTGTCTCTTGCGCTTCGATATCAA
CAGATTGACAATAATGAATAACTATCTACGGACTATGAATGCAGCTCGATCTACTCCGTATTTAGTCGGG
CAATCTCCCGTAGAAGATGCTAGACTGCGCTGAAAGACTAGGCACAGTTAATTGCCGCGGATCACGTCAG
GCCTGACAAATGACAGGTGGACCTTCATGTAATCGCACGATGAGTCAGCGCCTCTTCTCCCCCGCCGACT
TGCAGCTGCGGATGTCCCGAGGAGCCGAACATTGAATCTATCCCAAGAGTGACTGAAATATGATTGCAAT
CGTCGTCTTTTTCTTGCAGAGAATGTGGTGAGGTGATCAATCGTGTTTTTCTTCATATATTATATTCTGT
AATGATCATACTTTGTTGAGATACCCGTCTCTAAAATTGTACTTTCGCCTCCCTCCTCCCTCTCAAGTCC
GTCATCGCAATGTCGAATTTACCGTCCCATGCTTCTCCGTCTTTTGGGGCGCAAACGCCTACCACGCCGC
AGCCCGTCGACGAGCTTTCTCTCAAGTCGAACATCACATCAGCCCCTGCGTTACACTCCAGATTAGACGA
ACTCCGAGATGAGACTTCCAGCCAGATCAGCAGCATAGACACTGACCGCGGGGACATGACCCCTGCGGTT
CCCGCATCATTACTCTCCCCATCCTTCACTCCTCCAGCAACCCCCGGGGGCTCGATCAATACCGCGGAGC
TGCTTCAACAGACCCAATTAGCTGGCGCACGGCAAGGGTCAACACATACTAAGCCCCCGAGGTTGCTTTC
TCGTCTTCCCAATGTCGAATGTATCGTCCGCGCTCGGATACCCACGACAACTGGCGCGGAGATGTTTCTT
CACCTGTACCACAATGACTTAGACAACAAAGAGCATTTGGCGATTGTGTTTGGAAATACAATTCGAAGCA
GAAGCTTGGACAAGATCCGGCCTGGAGAGACGGAGATGGATCGCATGATCCGTGGCGCGTATGTCGGGAA
ACTCCGACCGGGCCGTGTGAGCAGCTGGTATGACGAGGAGAAAGCTGAAGAGGCCGCCAGTCCGGAAGCT
GGCGGCGCTGTATCCAGTCCGCACACACTGCCGCGAAGTAGCCTCAAGGAGGCACCTCTTGTGAGAATCC
ATTCGGAGTGCTACACTGGTGAGACGGCTTGGTCTGCACGCTGCGACTGCGGCGAGCAGCTCGATGAAGC
AGCTCGCCTCATGTCGCTGCCTATGGAAACGTTGGCAGAGGCTGCGTCACCGCCGGATGGGGCGGTACCG
TCAAATGCTGCTGGAGGTGTAATTGTGTACCTGCGCCAAGAAGGACGAGGCATTGGGCTGGGCGAGAAAC
TGAAAGCGTACAATCTTCAGGATCTGGGATCAGACACGGTGGAAGCCAATCTCCTGCTTCGCCACCCTGC
GGATGCAAGAAGTTATGGATTAGCTACGGCGATCCTGGTGGATCTTGGTCTAGGGATTGACTCGAATCCG
CACGGCATCCGACTACTCACGAATAACCCGGACAAGATTCGAGCGGTTGAGGGACCCAACCGAGAAGTGG
TGGTGAAAGAGCGGGTGCCGATGGTGCCATTGGCATGGAGATCGGGTGGAAAGATGGGAATCAAGAGTTC
CGAGGTCGAAGGGTATCTGAGAACGAAGGTATGTCGACAATCTATCTCTTGCAAGCTAGCTTATTTTCTC
ATCATTCTTAAACAATGTCTCACTCTCTCCTCGCAGATATCGAAAATGGGCCATTTGCTCCAATGATTTC
CTCTTGGAGCAAAAGTGTAGTGCCAGTACGAGTGTTGTGGAGGAAGGCTGCATACATTGTGCCTGTCATT
AAACGATGAGCTCGTCCGTATTGGCCCCTGTAATGCCATGTTTTCCGCCCCCAATCGTCAAGGTTTTCCC
TTTGTTAGATTCCTACCAGTCATCTAGCAAGTGAGGTAAGCTTTGCCAGAAACGCCAAGGCTTTATCTAT
GTAGTCGATAAGCAAAGTGGACTGATAGCTTAATATGGAAGGTCCCTCAGGACAAGTCGACCTGTGCAGA
AGAGATAACAGCTTGGCATCACGCATCAGTGCCTCCTCTCAGACAGAATAAGTCGCCATAAGTTATCGAC
CGAACCTAGGTAGGGTATATTTGGTGACGACAATACCTCCCGACGATACCTGGATTAGACACCGTATGCC
GCGAATTAACGCCTTCCGACCAAGTCCCTTTTGGTGATCGACACTTTAGGATCATCTCCTGCCAGTCGCC
CAGACTGACGGTGTTATGGTGGCGCGCTATGGCTTTCCTAGCCGGTCAAGCTCCGTGCACTAGAGAGCGG
AGAAGGAGGGGGAGTTGATAGGGAATGATATCTAGGTAGAGAAGTACTCCAACCAGAGATATGCGGATCA
ATGCTCCGGCAGTTGTTAGCATACCCCAACCTCGTTTAAGTATCCTCTTCTTCCATCCATCTTTATCATT
ATTTGTCTATGTGCATCCCTAGATCACGTCAATTATTTCGATAAATGGATACGTGCACTCGGGAATGCGT
GATTGGCTCGTCTCGTGTTCTCAGTTCCTCATTCCCCCCCACGTTACATTGACAACGGAGTATTAGCCTA
TGGTCCTGTTCGATAAGCTTGCTCCATCGCCTCCACTACGTCAAGCGGAGTATCAGACATGAGCTCTACC
CCAGATATCGCCTGCTTATCGCTGGTTGCTTTGTCATGCAAGTACAGATCACATCGGCAATTCTGATAAC
AGATGGTGCCATTGTCCCGTAATCAATTGCCCATTGAAAAAGGAAGAGTATGAGTATTCAACATTTCCGT
GTCGCCCTTATTCCCTTTTTTGCGGCATTTTGCCTTCCTGTTTTTGCTCACCCAGAAACGCTGGTGAAAG
TAAAAGATGCTGAAGATCAGTTGGGTGCACGAGTGGGTTACATCGAACTGGATCTCAACAGCGGTAAGAT
CCTTGAGAGTTTTCGCCCCGAAGAACGTTTTCCAATGATGAGCACTTTTAAAGTTCTGCTATGTGGCGCG
GTATTATCCCGTATTGACGCCGGGCAAGAGCAACTCGGTCGCCGCATACACTATTCTCAGAATGACTTGG
TTGAGTACTCACCAGTCACAGAAAAGCATCTTACGGATGGCATGACAGTAAGAGAATTATGCAGTGCTGC
CATAACCATGAGTGATAACACTGCGGCCAACTTACTTCTGACAACGATCGGAGGACCGAAGGAGCTAACC
GCTTTTTTGCACAACATGGGGGATCATGTAACTCGCCTTGATCGTTGGGAACCGGAGCTGAATGAAGCCA
TACCAAACGACGAGCGTGACACCACGATGCCTGTAGCAATGGCAACAACGTTGCGCAAACTATTAACTGG
CGAACTACTTACTCTAGCTTCCCGGCAACAATTAATAGACTGGATGGAGGCGGATAAAGTTGCAGGACCA
CTTCTGCGCTCGGCCCTTCCGGCTGGCTGGTTTATTGCTGATAAATCTGGAGCCGGTGAGCGTGGGTCTC
GCGGTATCATTGCAGCACTGGGGCCAGATGGTAAGCCCTCCCGTATCGTAGTTATCTACACGACGGGGAG
TCAGGCAACTATGGATGAACGAAATAGACAGATCGCTGAGATAGGTGCCTCACTGATTAAGCATTGGTAA
CTGTCAGACCAAGTTTACTCATATATACTTTAGATTGATTTAAAACTTCATTTTTAATTTAAAAGGATCT
AGGTGAAGATCCTTTTTGATAATCTCATGACCAAAATCCCTTAACGTGAGTTTTCGTTCCACTGAGCGTC
AGACCCCGTAGAAAAGATCAAAGGATCTTCTTGAGATCCTTTTTTTCTGCGCGTAATCTGCTGCTTGCAA
ACAAAAAAACCACCGCTACCAGCGGTGGTTTGTTTGCCGGATCAAGAGCTACCAACTCTTTTTCCGAAGG
TAACTGGCTTCAGCAGAGCGCAGATACCAAATACTGTTCTTCTAGTGTAGCCGTAGTTAGGCCACCACTT
CAAGAACTCTGTAGCACCGCCTACATACCTCGCTCTGCTAATCCTGTTACCAGTGGCTGCTGCCAGTGGC
GATAAGTCGTGTCTTACCGGGTTGGACTCAAGACGATAGTTACCGGATAAGGCGCAGCGGTCGGGCTGAA
CGGGGGGTTCGTGCACACAGCCCAGCTTGGAGCGAACGACCTACACCGAACTGAGATACCTACAGCGTGA
GCTATGAGAAAGCGCCACGCTTCCCGAAGGGAGAAAGGCGGACAGGTATCCGGTAAGCGGCAGGGTCGGA
ACAGGAGAGCGCACGAGGGAGCTTCCAGGGGGAAACGCCTGGTATCTTTATAGTCCTGTCGGGTTTCGCC
ACCTCTGACTTGAGCGTCGATTTTTGTGATGCTCGTCAGGGGGGCGGAGCCTATGGAAAAACGCCAGCAA
CGCGGCCTTTTTACGGTTCCTGGCCTTTTGCTGGCCTTTTGCTCATGATTACGAATTCATCACGTGCTAT
AAAAATAATTATAATTTAAATTTTTTAATATAAATATATAAATTAAAAATAGAAAGTAAAAAAAGAAATT
AAAGAAAAAATAGTTTTTGTTTTCCGAAGATGTAAAAGACTCTAGGGGGATCGCCAACAAATACTACCTT
TTATCTTGCTCTTCCTGCTCTCAGGTATTAATGCCGAATTGTTTCATCTTGTCTGTGTAGAAGACCACAC
ACGAAAATCCTGTGATTTTACATTTTACTTATCGTTAATCGAATGTATATCTATTTAATCTGCTTTTCTT
GTCTAATAAATATATATGTAAAGTACGCTTTTTGTTGAAATTTTTTAAACCTTTGTTTATTTTTTTTTCT
TCATTCCGTAACTCTTCTACCTTCTTTATTTACTTTCTAAAATCCAAATACAAAACATAAAAATAAATAA
ACACAGAGTAAATTCCCAAATTATTCCATCATTAAAAGATACGAGGCGCGTGTAAGTTACGAATTCGAGC
TCGGTACCCGGGATAACTTCGTATAATGTATGCTATACGAAGTTATGGGTAATAACTGATATAATTAAAT
TGAAGCTCTAATTTGTGAGTTTAGTATACATGCATTTACTTATAATACAGTTTTTTAGTTTTGCTGGCCG
CATCTTCTCAAATATGCTTCCCAGCCTGCTTTTCTGTAACGTTCACCCTCTACCTTAGCATCCCTTCCCT
TTGCAAATAGTCCTCTTCCAACAATAATAATGTCAGATCCTGTAGAGACCACATCATCCACGGTTCTATA
CTGTTGACCCAATGCGTCTCCCTTGTCATCTAAACCCACACCGGGTGTCATAATCAACCAATCGTAACCT
TCATCTCTTCCACCCATGTCTCTTTGAGCAATAAAGCCGATAACAAAATCTTTGTCGCTCTTCGCAATGT
CAACAGTACCCTTAGTATATTCTCCAGTAGATAGGGAGCCCTTGCATGACAATTCTGCTAACATCAAAAG
GCCTCTAGGTTCCTTTGTTACTTCTTCTGCCGCCTGCTTCAAACCGCTAACAATACCTGGGCCCACCACA
CCGTGTGCATTCGTAATGTCTGCCCATTCTGCTATTCTGTATACACCCGCAGAGTACTGCAATTTGACTG
TATTACCAATGTCAGCAAATTTTCTGTCTTCGAAGAGTAAAAAATTGTACTTGGCGGATAATGCCTTTAG
CGGCTTAACTGTGCCCTCCATGGAAAAATCAGTCAAGATATCCACATGTGTTTTTAGTAAACAAATTTTG
GGACCTAATGCTTCAACTAACTCCAGTAATTCCTTGGTGGTACGAACATCCAATGAAGCACACAAGTTTG
TTTGCTTTTCGTGCATGATATTAAATAGCTTGGCAGCAACAGGACTAGGATGAGTAGCAGCACGTTCCTT
ATATGTAGCTTTCGACATGATTTATCTTCGTTTCCTGCAGGTTTTTGTTCTGTGCAGTTGGGTTAAGAAT
ACTGGGCAATTTCATGTTTCTTCAACACTACATATGCGTATATATACCAATCTAAGTCTGTGCTCCTTCC
TTCGTTCTTCCTTCTGTTCGGAGATTACCGAATCAAAAAAATTTCAAGGAAACCGAAATCAAAAAAAAGA
ATAAAAAAAAAATGATGAATTGAATTGAAAAGCGTGGTGCA
